>Addgene plasmid #153507 | pAGM9121_Mth-UPO SP | addgene full sequence | sequence record 310692 | Addgene NGS Result
GTGCCGAGGCACGAACCCAGTGGACATAAGCCTGTTCGGTTCGTAAGCTGTAATGCAAGTAGCGTATGCG
CTCACGCAACTGGTCCAGAACCTTGACCGAACGCAGCGGTGGTAACGGCGCAGTGGCGGTTTTCATGGCT
TGTTATGACTGTTTTTTTGGGGTACAGTCTATGCCTCGGGCATCCAAGCAGCAAGCGCGTTACGCCGTGG
GTCGATGTTTGATGTTATGGAGCAGCAACGATGTTACGCAGCAGGGCAGTCGCCCTAAAACAAAGTTAAA
CATCATGGGGGAAGCGGTGATCGCCGAAGTATCGACTCAACTATCAGAGGTAGTTGGCGTCATCGAGCGC
CATCTCGAACCGACGTTGCTGGCCGTACATTTGTACGGCTCCGCAGTGGATGGCGGCCTGAAGCCACACA
GCGATATTGATTTGCTGGTTACGGTGACCGTAAGGCTTGATGAAACAACGCGGCGAGCTTTGATCAACGA
CCTTTTGGAAACTTCGGCTTCCCCTGGAGAGAGCGAGATTCTCCGCGCTGTAGAAGTCACCATTGTTGTG
CACGACGACATCATTCCGTGGCGTTATCCAGCTAAGCGCGAACTGCAATTTGGAGAATGGCAGCGCAATG
ACATTCTTGCAGGTATCTTCGAGCCAGCCACGATCGACATTGATCTGGCTATCTTGCTGACAAAAGCAAG
AGAACATAGCGTTGCCTTGGTAGGTCCAGCGGCGGAGGAACTCTTTGATCCGGTTCCTGAACAGGATCTA
TTTGAGGCGCTAAATGAAACCTTAACGCTATGGAACTCGCCGCCCGACTGGGCTGGCGATGAGCGAAATG
TAGTGCTTACGTTGTCCCGCATTTGGTACAGCGCAGTAACCGGCAAAATCGCGCCGAAGGATGTCGCTGC
CGACTGGGCAATGGAGCGCCTGCCGGCCCAGTATCAGCCCGTCATACTTGAAGCTAGACAGGCTTATCTT
GGACAAGAAGAAGATCGCTTGGCCTCGCGCGCAGATCAGTTGGAAGAATTTGTCCATTACGTGAAAGGCG
AGATCACCAAGGTAGTCGGCAAATAATGTCTAGCTAGAAATTCGTTCAAGCCGACGCCGCTTCGCGGCGC
GGCTTAACTCAAGCGTTAGATGCACTAAGCACATAATTGCTCACAGCCAAACTATCAGGTCAAGTCTGCT
TTTATTATTTTTAAGCGTGCATAATAAGCCCTACACAAATTGGGAGATATATCATGCTGTCAGACCAAGT
TTACTCATATATACTTTAGATTGATTTAAAACTTCATTTTTAATTTAAAAGGATCTAGGTGAAGATCCTT
TTTGATAATCTCATGACCAAAATCCCTTAACGTGAGTTTTCGTTCCACTGAGCGTCAGACCCCGTAGAAA
AGATCAAAGGATCTTCTTGAGATCCTTTTTTTCTGCGCGTAATCTGCTGCTTGCAAACAAAAAAACCACC
GCTACCAGCGGTGGTTTGTTTGCCGGATCAAGAGCTACCAACTCTTTTTCCGAAGGTAACTGGCTTCAGC
AGAGCGCAGATACCAAATACTGTTCTTCTAGTGTAGCCGTAGTTAGGCCACCACTTCAAGAACTCTGTAG
CACCGCCTACATACCTCGCTCTGCTAATCCTGTTACCAGTGGCTGCTGCCAGTGGCGATAAGTCGTGTCT
TACCGGGTTGGACTCAAGACGATAGTTACCGGATAAGGCGCAGCGGTCGGGCTGAACGGGGGGTTCGTGC
ACACAGCCCAGCTTGGAGCGAACGACCTACACCGAACTGAGATACCTACAGCGTGAGCTATGAGAAAGCG
CCACGCTTCCCGAAGGGAGAAAGGCGGACAGGTATCCGGTAAGCGGCAGGGTCGGAACAGGAGAGCGCAC
GAGGGAGCTTCCAGGGGGAAACGCCTGGTATCTTTATAGTCCTGTCGGGTTTCGCCACCTCTGACTTGAG
CGTCGATTTTTGTGATGCTCGTCAGGGGGGCGGAGCCTATGGAAAAACGCCAGCAACGCGGCCTTTTTAC
GGTTCCTGCACTCTGTGGTCTCAAATGAGAGCCTCTGTTTTGCCCGTATTGATAGCCATATCTCCTGCTT
TAGCACGAGACCACGAA
Features (pLannotate 1.2.2; 4 found; start..end, strand, type, name):
     23..46      +  promoter       Pc promoter (fragment): intI1 (promoter lies within the coding sequence); class 1 integron promoter
    222..278     +  CDS            GmR (fragment): gentamycin acetyltransferase; aacC1; confers resistance to gentamycin
    289..1076    +  CDS            SmR (fragment): aminoglycoside adenylyltransferase (Murphy, 1985); aadA; confers resistance to spectinomycin and streptomycin
   1417..2005    +  rep_origin     ori: high-copy-number ColE1/pMB1/pBR322/pUC origin of replication
