[The description below was written by a language model from this plasmid's Addgene catalogue record and pLannotate feature annotations shown in this document.]
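Description:
pAGM9121_Mth-UPO SP is a small (about 2.1 kb) synthetic-biology part-donor plasmid built on the pAGM9121 backbone. It carries the signal peptide of an unspecific peroxygenase (UPO) from the thermophilic fungus Myceliophthora thermophila. It is a bacterial storage and donor vector rather than an expression construct. It replicates in E. coli at high copy from a ColE1/pMB1/pUC-type origin and is selected with spectinomycin through an aadA aminoglycoside adenylyltransferase gene, which also confers streptomycin resistance. The feature table also detects a fragment of the class 1 integron Pc promoter and a short remnant of a gentamicin acetyltransferase gene upstream of aadA. These are most likely leftovers of the integron-derived resistance cassette, with the Pc element probably driving marker expression. The gentamicin fragment is too short to be a functional marker.

The automated annotation does not pick up the insert. Only the resistance cassette and origin are annotated, so the position of the signal-peptide module and its flanking sites cannot be read from the table. The record lists the cloning sites as unknown. No promoter, terminator, tag or yeast marker is recorded, which is consistent with a plasmid that holds a single coding-sequence module.

The stated purpose is to act as a signal peptide donor. According to the associated publication title, it belongs to a modular secretion system for producing UPOs in two yeast species. In such a system, a signal peptide module like this one would be combined with peroxygenase genes and other parts in expression vectors, allowing different secretion leaders to be tested for their effect on enzyme secretion. The record does not give the specific assembly chemistry or overhangs.
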