Addgene plasmid #153507: pAGM9121_Mth-UPO SP
Purpose: Unspecific peroxygenase Signal Peptide Donor Plasmid
Depositing lab: Sylvestre Marillonnet. Depositing organization: Leibniz Institute of Plant Biochemistry (IPB). Publication: A modular two yeast species secretion system for the production and preparative application of unspecific peroxygenases. Pullmann P, Knorrscheidt A, Munch J, Palme PR, Hoehenwarter W, Marillonnet S, Alcalde M, Westermann B, Weissenborn MJ. Commun Biol. 2021 May 12;4(1):562. doi: 10.1038/s42003-021-02076-3. PubMed 33980981.
Backbone
  Vector backbone: pAGM9121
  Vector type: Synthetic Biology
Growth in bacteria
  Bacterial resistance: Spectinomycin, 50 μg/mL
  Growth temperature: 37°C
  Growth strain: DH5alpha
  Copy number: High Copy
Gene/Insert
  Gene/Insert name: Unspecific peroxygenase SP (alt name: UPO)
  Species: Myceliophthora thermophila
  Cloning method: Restriction Enzyme; 5′ cloning site Unknown (unknown if destroyed)
Terms and licenses: Academic/Nonprofit Terms; Industry Terms: Not Available to Industry
Depositor comments: Please visit https://www.biorxiv.org/content/10.1101/2020.07.22.216432v1 for bioRxiv preprint.
How to cite: pAGM9121_Mth-UPO SP was a gift from Sylvestre Marillonnet (Addgene plasmid # 153507 ; http://n2t.net/addgene:153507 ; RRID:Addgene_153507)
